>Addgene plasmid #122278 | pLenti-TK-Firefly-cjBCCIP | depositor full sequence | sequence record 233429 | pLenti-TK-Firefly-cjBCCIP sequence 9507 bps
CAGGTGGCACTTTTCGGGGAAATGTGCGCGGAACCCCTATTTGTTTATTTTTCTAAATACATTCAAATAT
GTATCCGCTCATGAGACAATAACCCTGATAAATGCTTCAATAATATTGAAAAAGGAAGAGTATGAGTATT
CAACATTTCCGTGTCGCCCTTATTCCCTTTTTTGCGGCATTTTGCCTTCCTGTTTTTGCTCACCCAGAAA
CGCTGGTGAAAGTAAAAGATGCTGAAGATCAGTTGGGTGCACGAGTGGGTTACATCGAACTGGATCTCAA
CAGCGGTAAGATCCTTGAGAGTTTTCGCCCCGAAGAACGTTTTCCAATGATGAGCACTTTTAAAGTTCTG
CTATGTGGCGCGGTATTATCCCGTATTGACGCCGGGCAAGAGCAACTCGGTCGCCGCATACACTATTCTC
AGAATGACTTGGTTGAGTACTCACCAGTCACAGAAAAGCATCTTACGGATGGCATGACAGTAAGAGAATT
ATGCAGTGCTGCCATAACCATGAGTGATAACACTGCGGCCAACTTACTTCTGACAACGATCGGAGGACCG
AAGGAGCTAACCGCTTTTTTGCACAACATGGGGGATCATGTAACTCGCCTTGATCGTTGGGAACCGGAGC
TGAATGAAGCCATACCAAACGACGAGCGTGACACCACGATGCCTGTAGCAATGGCAACAACGTTGCGCAA
ACTATTAACTGGCGAACTACTTACTCTAGCTTCCCGGCAACAATTAATAGACTGGATGGAGGCGGATAAA
GTTGCAGGACCACTTCTGCGCTCGGCCCTTCCGGCTGGCTGGTTTATTGCTGATAAATCTGGAGCCGGTG
AGCGTGGGTCTCGCGGTATCATTGCAGCACTGGGGCCAGATGGTAAGCCCTCCCGTATCGTAGTTATCTA
CACGACGGGGAGTCAGGCAACTATGGATGAACGAAATAGACAGATCGCTGAGATAGGTGCCTCACTGATT
AAGCATTGGTAACTGTCAGACCAAGTTTACTCATATATACTTTAGATTGATTTAAAACTTCATTTTTAAT
TTAAAAGGATCTAGGTGAAGATCCTTTTTGATAATCTCATGACCAAAATCCCTTAACGTGAGTTTTCGTT
CCACTGAGCGTCAGACCCCGTAGAAAAGATCAAAGGATCTTCTTGAGATCCTTTTTTTCTGCGCGTAATC
TGCTGCTTGCAAACAAAAAAACCACCGCTACCAGCGGTGGTTTGTTTGCCGGATCAAGAGCTACCAACTC
TTTTTCCGAAGGTAACTGGCTTCAGCAGAGCGCAGATACCAAATACTGTCCTTCTAGTGTAGCCGTAGTT
AGGCCACCACTTCAAGAACTCTGTAGCACCGCCTACATACCTCGCTCTGCTAATCCTGTTACCAGTGGCT
GCTGCCAGTGGCGATAAGTCGTGTCTTACCGGGTTGGACTCAAGACGATAGTTACCGGATAAGGCGCAGC
GGTCGGGCTGAACGGGGGGTTCGTGCACACAGCCCAGCTTGGAGCGAACGACCTACACCGAACTGAGATA
CCTACAGCGTGAGCTATGAGAAAGCGCCACGCTTCCCGAAGGGAGAAAGGCGGACAGGTATCCGGTAAGC
GGCAGGGTCGGAACAGGAGAGCGCACGAGGGAGCTTCCAGGGGGAAACGCCTGGTATCTTTATAGTCCTG
TCGGGTTTCGCCACCTCTGACTTGAGCGTCGATTTTTGTGATGCTCGTCAGGGGGGCGGAGCCTATGGAA
AAACGCCAGCAACGCGGCCTTTTTACGGTTCCTGGCCTTTTGCTGGCCTTTTGCTCACATGTTCTTTCCT
GCGTTATCCCCTGATTCTGTGGATAACCGTATTACCGCCTTTGAGTGAGCTGATACCGCTCGCCGCAGCC
GAACGACCGAGCGCAGCGAGTCAGTGAGCGAGGAAGCGGAAGAGCGCCCAATACGCAAACCGCCTCTCCC
CGCGCGTTGGCCGATTCATTAATGCAGCTGGCACGACAGGTTTCCCGACTGGAAAGCGGGCAGTGAGCGC
AACGCAATTAATGTGAGTTAGCTCACTCATTAGGCACCCCAGGCTTTACACTTTATGCTTCCGGCTCGTA
TGTTGTGTGGAATTGTGAGCGGATAACAATTTCACACAGGAAACAGCTATGACCATGATTACGCCAAGCG
CGCAATTAACCCTCACTAAAGGGAACAAAAGCTGGAGCTGCAAGCTTAATGTAGTCTTATGCAATACTCT
TGTAGTCTTGCAACATGGTAACGATGAGTTAGCAACATGCCTTACAAGGAGAGAAAAAGCACCGTGCATG
CCGATTGGTGGAAGTAAGGTGGTACGATCGTGCCTTATTAGGAAGGCAACAGACGGGTCTGACATGGATT
GGACGAACCACTGAATTGCCGCATTGCAGAGATATTGTATTTAAGTGCCTAGCTCGATACAATAAACGGG
TCTCTCTGGTTAGACCAGATCTGAGCCTGGGAGCTCTCTGGCTAACTAGGGAACCCACTGCTTAAGCCTC
AATAAAGCTTGCCTTGAGTGCTTCAAGTAGTGTGTGCCCGTCTGTTGTGTGACTCTGGTAACTAGAGATC
CCTCAGACCCTTTTAGTCAGTGTGGAAAATCTCTAGCAGTGGCGCCCGAACAGGGACCTGAAAGCGAAAG
GGAAACCAGAGCTCTCTCGACGCAGGACTCGGCTTGCTGAAGCGCGCACGGCAAGAGGCGAGGGGCGGCG
ACTGGTGAGTACGCCAAAAATTTTGACTAGCGGAGGCTAGAAGGAGAGAGATGGGTGCGAGAGCGTCAGT
ATTAAGCGGGGGAGAATTAGATCGCGATGGGAAAAAATTCGGTTAAGGCCAGGGGGAAAGAAAAAATATA
AATTAAAACATATAGTATGGGCAAGCAGGGAGCTAGAACGATTCGCAGTTAATCCTGGCCTGTTAGAAAC
ATCAGAAGGCTGTAGACAAATACTGGGACAGCTACAACCATCCCTTCAGACAGGATCAGAAGAACTTAGA
TCATTATATAATACAGTAGCAACCCTCTATTGTGTGCATCAAAGGATAGAGATAAAAGACACCAAGGAAG
CTTTAGACAAGATAGAGGAAGAGCAAAACAAAAGTAAGACCACCGCACAGCAAGCGGCCGCTGATCTTCA
GACCTGGAGGAGGAGATATGAGGGACAATTGGAGAAGTGAATTATATAAATATAAAGTAGTAAAAATTGA
ACCATTAGGAGTAGCACCCACCAAGGCAAAGAGAAGAGTGGTGCAGAGAGAAAAAAGAGCAGTGGGAATA
GGAGCTTTGTTCCTTGGGTTCTTGGGAGCAGCAGGAAGCACTATGGGCGCAGCCTCAATGACGCTGACGG
TACAGGCCAGACAATTATTGTCTGGTATAGTGCAGCAGCAGAACAATTTGCTGAGGGCTATTGAGGCGCA
ACAGCATCTGTTGCAACTCACAGTCTGGGGCATCAAGCAGCTCCAGGCAAGAATCCTGGCTGTGGAAAGA
TACCTAAAGGATCAACAGCTCCTGGGGATTTGGGGTTGCTCTGGAAAACTCATTTGCACCACTGCTGTGC
CTTGGAATGCTAGTTGGAGTAATAAATCTCTGGAACAGATTTGGAATCACACGACCTGGATGGAGTGGGA
CAGAGAAATTAACAATTACACAAGCTTAATACACTCCTTAATTGAAGAATCGCAAAACCAGCAAGAAAAG
AATGAACAAGAATTATTGGAATTAGATAAATGGGCAAGTTTGTGGAATTGGTTTAACATAACAAATTGGC
TGTGGTATATAAAATTATTCATAATGATAGTAGGAGGCTTGGTAGGTTTAAGAATAGTTTTTGCTGTACT
TTCTATAGTGAATAGAGTTAGGCAGGGATATTCACCATTATCGTTTCAGACCCACCTCCCAACCCCGAGG
GGACCCAAAAGAAAAGGGGGGAGGGGATACCCCCTAGAGCCCCAGCTGGTTCTTTCCGCCTCAGAAGCCA
TAGAGCCCACCGCATCCCCAGCATGCCTGCTATTGTCTTCCCAATCCTCCCCCTTGCTGTCCTGCCCCAC
CCCACCCCCCAGAATAGAATGACACCTACTCAGACAATGCGATGCAATTTCCTCATTTTATTAGGAAAGG
ACAGTGGGAGTGGCACCTTCCAGGGTCAAGGAAGGCACGGGGGAGGGGCAAACAACAGATGGCTGGCAAC
TAGAAGGCACAGTCGAGGCTGATCAGCGAGCTCTAGCGTCGACTCTAGATTAAAATTTTTAAAATGAAAA
CAAGGTATCTCAAACTCCAAACGACAGACACTGCAACTTCAGAAAATCATAGCATTTAAGATCCGAAGGG
AAACTACCAAATGTTGATTAACTTACGGTTACTAAGTGCTGAGATGTTTTATCCCTCCATGAGACTGTGA
GCCTCCTAAATATCCCTGCCTTACTACGACAGAGCAATTCCAACAGCCATGATGGTTCCCTGGGAACCAC
TTAGATTTGATCTTACTTGAATTAGTCCAGCCTTCAGAGAAGCCAGGGCTGTCCCTTGCCCCGGTGAACC
ACGTTTAAACAACTAGAATTACACGGCGATCTTGCCGCCCTTCTTGGCCTTAATGAGAATCTCGCGGATC
TTGCGGGCGTCCAACTTGCCGGTCAGTCCTTTAGGCACCTCGTCCACGAACACAACACCACCGCGCAGCT
TCTTGGCGGTTGTAACCTGGCTGGCCACATAGTCCACGATCTCCTTCTCGGTCATGGTTTTACCGTGTTC
CAGCACGACGACTGCGGCGGGCAGCTCGCCGGCATCGTCGTCGGGCAGGCCGGCGACCCCGGCGTCGAAG
ATGTTGGGGTGTTGCAGCAGGATGCTCTCCAGTTCGGCTGGGGCTACCTGGTAGCCCTTGTATTTGATCA
GGCTCTTCAGCCGGTCCACGATGAAGAAGTGCTCGTCCTCGTCCCAGTAGGCGATGTCGCCGCTGTGCAG
CCAGCCGTCCTTGTCGATGAGAGCGTTTGTAGCCTCGGGGTTGTTAACGTAGCCGCTCATGATCATGGGG
CCACGGACGCACAGCTCGCCGCGCTGGTTCACACCCAGTGTCTTACCGGTGTCCAAGTCCACCACCTTAG
CCTCGAAGAAGGGCACCACCTTGCCTACTGCGCCAGGCTTGTCGTCCCCTTCGGGGGTGATCAGAATGGC
GCTGGTTGTTTCTGTCAGGCCGTAGCCCTGGCGGATGCCTGGTAGGTGGAAGCGTTTGGCCACGGCCTCA
CCTACCTCCTTGCTGAGCGGCGCCCCGCCGCTGGCGATCTCGTGCAAGTTGCTTAGGTCGTACTTGTCGA
TGAGAGTGCTCTTAGCGAAGAAGCTAAATAGTGTGGGCACCAGCAGGGCAGATTGAATCTTATAGTCTTG
CAAGCTGCGCAAGAATAGCTCCTCCTCGAAGCGGTACATGAGCACGACCCGAAAGCCGCAGATCAAGTAG
CCCAGCGTGGTGAACATGCCGAAGCCGTGGTGAAATGGCACCACGCTGAGGATAGCGGTGTCGGGGATGA
TCTGGTTGCCGAAGATGGGGTCGCGGGCATGACTGAATCGGACACAAGCGGTGCGGTGCGGTAGGGCTAC
GCCCTTGGGCAATCCGGTACTGCCACTACTGTTCATGATCAGGGCGATGGTTTTGTCCCGGTCGAAGCTC
TCGGGCACGAAGTCGTACTCGTTGAAGCCGGGTGGCAAATGGGAAGTCACGAAGGTGTACATGCTTTGGA
AGCCCTGGTAGTCGGTCTTGCTATCCATGATGATGATCTTTTGTATGATCGGTAGCTTCTTTTGCACGTT
GAGGATCTTTTGCAGCCCTTTCTTGCTCACGAATACGACGGTGGGCTGGCTGATGCCCATGCTGTTCAGC
AGCTCGCGCTCGTTGTAGATGTCGTTAGCTGGGGCCACAGCCACACCGATGAACAGGGCACCCAACACGG
GCATGAAGAACTGCAAGCTATTCTCGCTGCACACCACGATCCGATGGTTTGTATTCAGCCCATAGCGCTT
CATAGCTTCTGCCAGCCGAACGCTCATCTCGAAGTACTCGGCGTAGGTAATGTCCACCTCGATATGTGCG
TCGGTAAAGGCGATGGTGCCGGGCACCAGGGCGTAGCGCTTCATGGCTTTGTGCAGCTGCTCGCCGGCGG
TCCCGTCTTCGAGTGGGTAGAATGGCGCTGGGCCCTTCTTAATGTTTTTGGCATCTTCCATGGATCCTTA
AGCGGGTCGCTGCAGGGTCGCTCGGTGTTCGAGGCCACACGCGTCACCTTAATATGCGAAGTGGACCTGG
GACCGCGCCGCCCCGACTGCATCTGCGTGTTCGAATTCGCCAATGACAAGACGCTGGGCGGGGTTTGTGT
CATCATAGAACTAAAGACATGCAAATATATTTCTTCCGGGGACACCGCCAGCAAACGCGAGCAACGGGCC
ACGGGGATGAAGCAGCTGCGCCACTCCCTGAAGCTCCTGCAGTCCCTCGCGCCTCCGGGTGACAAGATAG
TGTACCTGTGCCCCGTCCTGGTGTTTGTCGCCCAACGGACGCTCCGCGTCAGCCGCGTGACCCGGCTCGT
CCCGCAGAAGGTCTCCGGTAATATCACCGCAGTCGTGCGGATGCTCCAGAGCCTGTCCACGTATACGGTC
CCCATGGAGCCTAGGACCCAGCGAGCCCGTCGCCGCCGCGGCGGCGCCGCCCGGGGGTCTGCGAGCAGAC
CGAAAAGGTCACACTCTGGGGCGCGCGACCCGCCCGAGTCAGCGGCCCGCCAGTTACCACCCGCCGACCA
AACCCCCGCCTCCACGGAGGGCGGGGGGGTGCTTAAGAGGATCGCGGCGCTCTTCTGCGTGCCCGTGGCC
ACCAAGACCAAACCCCGAGCCGCCTCCGAATGAGAGTGTTTCGTTCCTTCCCCCTCCCCCCGCGTCAGAC
AAACCCTAACCACCGCTTAAGCGGCCCCCGCGAGGTCCGAAGACTCATTTCAATTCTACCGGGTAGGGGA
GGCGCTTTTCCCAAGGCAGTCTGGAGCATGCGCTTTAGCAGCCCCGCTGGGCACTTGGCGCTACACAAGT
GGCCTCTGGCCTCGCACACATTCCACATCCACCGGTAGGCGCCAACCGGCTCCGTTCTTTGGTGGCCCCT
TCGCGCCACCTTCTACTCCTCCCCTAGTCAGGAAGTTCCCCCCCGCCCCGCAGCTCGCGTCGTGCAGGAC
GTGACAAATGGAAGTAGCACGTCTCACTAGTCTCGTGCAGATGGACAGCACCGCTGAGCAATGGAAGCGG
GTAGGCCTTTGGGGCAGCGGCCAATAGCAGCTTTGCTCCTTCGCTTTCTGGGCTCAGAGGCTGGGAAGGG
GTGGGTCCGGGGGCGGGCTCAGGGGCGGGCTCAGGGGCGGGGCGGGCGCCCGAAGGTCCTCCGGAGGCCC
GGCATTCTGCACGCTTCAAAAGCGCACGTCTGCCGCGCTGTTCTCCTCTTCCTCATCTCCGGGCCTTTCG
ACCTGCAGCCCAAGCTTACCATGACCGAGTACAAGCCCACGGTGCGCCTCGCCACCCGCGACGACGTCCC
CAGGGCCGTACGCACCCTCGCCGCCGCGTTCGCCGACTACCCCGCCACGCGCCACACCGTCGATCCGGAC
CGCCACATCGAGCGGGTCACCGAGCTGCAAGAACTCTTCCTCACGCGCGTCGGGCTCGACATCGGCAAGG
TGTGGGTCGCGGACGACGGCGCCGCGGTGGCGGTCTGGACCACGCCGGAGAGCGTCGAAGCGGGGGCGGT
GTTCGCCGAGATCGGCCCGCGCATGGCCGAGTTGAGCGGTTCCCGGCTGGCCGCGCAGCAACAGATGGAA
GGCCTCCTGGCGCCGCACCGGCCCAAGGAGCCCGCGTGGTTCCTGGCCACCGTCGGCGTCTCGCCCGACC
ACCAGGGCAAGGGTCTGGGCAGCGCCGTCGTGCTCCCCGGAGTGGAGGCGGCCGAGCGCGCCGGGGTGCC
CGCCTTCCTGGAGACCTCCGCGCCCCGCAACCTCCCCTTCTACGAGCGGCTCGGCTTCACCGTCACCGCC
GACGTCGAGGTGCCCGAAGGACCGCGCACCTGGTGCATGACCCGCAAGCCCGGTGCCTGACGCCCGCCCC
ACGACCCGCAGCGCCCGACCGAAAGGAGCGCACGACCCCATGCATCTCGAGGGCCCGGTACCTTTAAGAC
CAATGACTTACAAGGCAGCTGTAGATCTTAGCCACTTTTTAAAAGAAAAGGGGGGACTGGAAGGGCTAGC
TCACTCCCAACGAAGACAAGATCTGCTTTTTGCTTGTACTGGGTCTCTCTGGTTAGACCAGATCTGAGCC
TGGGAGCTCTCTGGCTGCCTAGGGAACCCACTGCTTAAGCCTCAATAAAGCTTGCCTTGAGTGCTTCAAG
TAGTGTGTGCCCGTCTGTTGTGTGACTCTGGTAACTAGAGATCCCTCAGACCCTTTTAGTCAGTGTGGAA
AATCTCTAGCAGTAGTAGTTCATGTCATCTTATTATTCAGTATTTATAACTTGCAAAGAAATGAATATCA
GAGAGTGAGAGGAACTTGTTTATTGCAGCTTATAATGGTTACAAATAAAGCAATAGCATCACAAATTTCA
CAAATAAAGCATTTTTTTCACTGCATTCTAGTTGTGGTTTGTCCAAACTCATCAATGTATCTTATCATGT
CTGGCTCTAGCTATCCCGCCCCTAACTCCGCCCAGTTCCGCCCATTCTCCGCCCCATGGCTGACTAATTT
TTTTTATTTATGCAGAGGCCGAGGCCGCCTCGGCCTCTGAGCTATTCCAGAAGTAGTGAGGAGGCTTTTT
TGGAGGCCTAGGCTTTTGCGTCGAGACGTACCCAATTCGCCCTATAGTGAGTCGTATTACGCGCGCTCAC
TGGCCGTCGTTTTACAACGTCGTGACTGGGAAAACCCTGGCGTTACCCAACTTAATCGCCTTGCAGCACA
TCCCCCTTTCGCCAGCTGGCGTAATAGCGAAGAGGCCCGCACCGATCGCCCTTCCCAACAGTTGCGCAGC
CTGAATGGCGAATGGCGCG
[124 nt withheld, positions 9050-9173]
C
[91 nt withheld, positions 9175-9265]
A
[49 nt withheld, positions 9267-9315]
CCTTTGACGTTGGAGTCCACGTTCTTT
[37 nt withheld, positions 9343-9379]
ACCCTATCTCGGTCTATTCTTTTGATTTATAAGGGATTTTGCCGATTTCGGCCTATTGGTTAAAAAATGA
GCTGATTTAACAAAAATTTAACGCGAATTTTAACAAAATATTAACGTTTACAATTTCC
Features (pLannotate 1.2.2; 27 found; start..end, strand, type, name):
     27..131     +  promoter       AmpR promoter: bla
    132..992     +  CDS            AmpR: β-lactamase; bla; confers resistance to ampicillin, carbenicillin, and related antibiotics
   1163..1751    +  rep_origin     ori: high-copy-number ColE1/pMB1/pBR322/pUC origin of replication
   1934..2026    +  CDS            lacI (fragment): lac repressor; lacI; The lac repressor binds to the lac operator to inhibit transcription in E. coli. This inhibition can be relieved by adding lactose or isopropyl-β-D-thiogalactopyranoside (IPTG).
   2039..2060    +  protein_bind   CAP binding site: CAP binding activates transcription in the presence of cAMP. E. coli catabolite activator protein
   2075..2105    +  promoter       lac promoter: promoter for the E. coli lac operon
   2113..2129    +  protein_bind   lac operator: The lac repressor binds to the lac operator to inhibit transcription in E. coli. This inhibition can be relieved by adding lactose or isopropyl-β-D-thiogalactopyranoside (IPTG). lac repressor encoded by lacI
   2174..2192    +  promoter       T3 promoter: promoter for bacteriophage T3 RNA polymerase
   2220..2441    +  promoter       RSV promoter: Rous sarcoma virus enhancer/promoter
   2448..2628    +  LTR            5' LTR (truncated): truncated 5' long terminal repeat (LTR) from HIV-1
   2672..2797    +  misc_feature   HIV-1 Ψ: packaging signal of human immunodeficiency virus type 1
   2781..3144    +  CDS            HIV-1 gag (fragment): gag protein from human immunodeficiency virus 1; gag
   3239..3575    +  ncRNA          RRE: Accession: RF00036 - HIV Rev response element
   3900..3926    +  CDS            Rev (fragment): human immunodeficiency virus 1 (HIV-1) Rev protein; rev; enhances nuclear export of unspliced and incompletely spliced viral mRNAs
   3963..3984    -  promoter       SV40 promoter (fragment): SV40 enhancer and early promoter
   3988..4212    -  polyA_signal   bGH poly(A) signal: bovine growth hormone polyadenylation signal
   4569..6221    -  CDS            luciferase: firefly luciferase synthetic luc2 version of the luciferase gene
   6228..6979    -  promoter       HSV TK promoter: herpes simplex virus thymidine kinase promoter
   6991..7490    +  promoter       PGK promoter: mouse phosphoglycerate kinase 1 promoter
   7511..8110    +  CDS            PuroR: puromycin N-acetyltransferase; pac from Streptomyces alboniger; confers resistance to puromycin
   8178..8246    +  CDS            nef (fragment): NEF_HV1Z2 - Experimental evidence at protein level: Swiss-Prot protein existence level 1. Extracellular Nef protein targets CD4(+) T-lymphocytes for apoptosis by interacting with CXCR4 surface receptors. From Human immunodeficiency virus type 1 group M subtype D (isolate Z2/CDC-Z34) (HIV-1).
   8248..8481    +  LTR            3' LTR (ΔU3): self-inactivating 3' long terminal repeat (LTR) from HIV-1
   8553..8674    +  polyA_signal   SV40 poly(A) signal: SV40 polyadenylation signal
   8693..8828    +  rep_origin     SV40 ori: SV40 origin of replication
   8861..8879    -  promoter       T7 promoter: promoter for bacteriophage T7 RNA polymerase
   8887..9042    +  CDS            lacZα (fragment): LacZα fragment of β-galactosidase; lacZ fragment
   9050..9505    +  rep_origin     f1 ori (sequence partly withheld): f1 bacteriophage origin of replication; arrow indicates direction of (+) strand synthesis
