>Addgene plasmid #122278 | pLenti-TK-Firefly-cjBCCIP | addgene full sequence | sequence record 237232 | Addgene NGS Result
CTCGCGGGGGCCGCTTAAGCGGTGGTTAGGGTTTGTCTGACGCGGGGGGAGGGGGAAGGAACGAAACACT
CTCATTCGGAGGCGGCTCGGGGTTTGGTCTTGGTGGCCACGGGCACGCAGAAGAGCGCCGCGATCCTCTT
AAGCACCCCCCCGCCCTCCGTGGAGGCGGGGGTTTGGTCGGCGGGTGGTAACTGGCGGGCCGCTGACTCG
GGCGGGTCGCGCGCCCCAGAGTGTGACCTTTTCGGTCTGCTCGCAGACCCCCGGGCGGCGCCGCCGCGGC
GGCGACGGGCTCGCTGGGTCCTAGGCTCCATGGGGACCGTATACGTGGACAGGCTCTGGAGCATCCGCAC
GACTGCGGTGATATTACCGGAGACCTTCTGCGGGACGAGCCGGGTCACGCGGCTGACGCGGAGCGTCCGT
TGGGCGACAAACACCAGGACGGGGCACAGGTACACTATCTTGTCACCCGGAGGCGCGAGGGACTGCAGGA
GCTTCAGGGAGTGGCGCAGCTGCTTCATCCCCGTGGCCCGTTGCTCGCGTTTGCTGGCGGTGTCCCCGGA
AGAAATATATTTGCATGTCTTTAGTTCTATGATGACACAAACCCCGCCCAGCGTCTTGTCATTGGCGAAT
TCGAACACGCAGATGCAGTCGGGGCGGCGCGGTCCCAGGTCCACTTCGCATATTAAGGTGACGCGTGTGG
CCTCGAACACCGAGCGACCCTGCAGCGACCCGCTTAAGGATCCATGGAAGATGCCAAAAACATTAAGAAG
GGCCCAGCGCCATTCTACCCACTCGAAGACGGGACCGCCGGCGAGCAGCTGCACAAAGCCATGAAGCGCT
ACGCCCTGGTGCCCGGCACCATCGCCTTTACCGACGCACATATCGAGGTGGACATTACCTACGCCGAGTA
CTTCGAGATGAGCGTTCGGCTGGCAGAAGCTATGAAGCGCTATGGGCTGAATACAAACCATCGGATCGTG
GTGTGCAGCGAGAATAGCTTGCAGTTCTTCATGCCCGTGTTGGGTGCCCTGTTCATCGGTGTGGCTGTGG
CCCCAGCTAACGACATCTACAACGAGCGCGAGCTGCTGAACAGCATGGGCATCAGCCAGCCCACCGTCGT
ATTCGTGAGCAAGAAAGGGCTGCAAAAGATCCTCAACGTGCAAAAGAAGCTACCGATCATACAAAAGATC
ATCATCATGGATAGCAAGACCGACTACCAGGGCTTCCAAAGCATGTACACCTTCGTGACTTCCCATTTGC
CACCCGGCTTCAACGAGTACGACTTCGTGCCCGAGAGCTTCGACCGGGACAAAACCATCGCCCTGATCAT
GAACAGTAGTGGCAGTACCGGATTGCCCAAGGGCGTAGCCCTACCGCACCGCACCGCTTGTGTCCGATTC
AGTCATGCCCGCGACCCCATCTTCGGCAACCAGATCATCCCCGACACCGCTATCCTCAGCGTGGTGCCAT
TTCACCACGGCTTCGGCATGTTCACCACGCTGGGCTACTTGATCTGCGGCTTTCGGGTCGTGCTCATGTA
CCGCTTCGAGGAGGAGCTATTCTTGCGCAGCTTGCAAGACTATAAGATTCAATCTGCCCTGCTGGTGCCC
ACACTATTTAGCTTCTTCGCTAAGAGCACTCTCATCGACAAGTACGACCTAAGCAACTTGCACGAGATCG
CCAGCGGCGGGGCGCCGCTCAGCAAGGAGGTAGGTGAGGCCGTGGCCAAACGCTTCCACCTACCAGGCAT
CCGCCAGGGCTACGGCCTGACAGAAACAACCAGCGCCATTCTGATCACCCCCGAAGGGGACGACAAGCCT
GGCGCAGTAGGCAAGGTGGTGCCCTTCTTCGAGGCTAAGGTGGTGGACTTGGACACCGGTAAGACACTGG
GTGTGAACCAGCGCGGCGAGCTGTGCGTCCGTGGCCCCATGATCATGAGCGGCTACGTTAACAACCCCGA
GGCTACAAACGCTCTCATCGACAAGGACGGCTGGCTGCACAGCGGCGACATCGCCTACTGGGACGAGGAC
GAGCACTTCTTCATCGTGGACCGGCTGAAGAGCCTGATCAAATACAAGGGCTACCAGGTAGCCCCAGCCG
AACTGGAGAGCATCCTGCTGCAACACCCCAACATCTTCGACGCCGGGGTCGCCGGCCTGCCCGACGACGA
TGCCGGCGAGCTGCCCGCCGCAGTCGTCGTGCTGGAACACGGTAAAACCATGACCGAGAAGGAGATCGTG
GACTATGTGGCCAGCCAGGTTACAACCGCCAAGAAGCTGCGCGGTGGTGTTGTGTTCGTGGACGAGGTGC
CTAAAGGACTGACCGGCAAGTTGGACGCCCGCAAGATCCGCGAGATTCTCATTAAGGCCAAGAAGGGCGG
CAAGATCGCCGTGTAATTCTAGTTGTTTAAACGTGGTTCACCGGGGCAAGGGACAGCCCTGGCTTCTCTG
AAGGCTGGACTAATTCAAGTAAGATCAAATCTAAGTGGTTCCCAGGGAACCATCATGGCTGTTGGAATTG
CTCTGTCGTAGTAAGGCAGGGATATTTAGGAGGCTCACAGTCTCATGGAGGGATAAAACATCTCAGCACT
TAGTAACCGTAAGTTAATCAACATTTGGTAGTTTCCCTTCGGATCTTAAATGCTATGATTTTCTGAAGTT
GCAGTGTCTGTCGTTTGGAGTTTGAGATACCTTGTTTTCATTTTAAAAATTTTAATCTAGAGTCGACGCT
AGAGCTCGCTGATCAGCCTCGACTGTGCCTTCTAGTTGCCAGCCATCTGTTGTTTGCCCCTCCCCCGTGC
CTTCCTTGACCCTGGAAGGTGCCACTCCCACTGTCCTTTCCTAATAAAATGAGGAAATTGCATCGCATTG
TCTGAGTAGGTGTCATTCTATTCTGGGGGGTGGGGTGGGGCAGGACAGCAAGGGGGAGGATTGGGAAGAC
AATAGCAGGCATGCTGGGGATGCGGTGGGCTCTATGGCTTCTGAGGCGGAAAGAACCAGCTGGGGCTCTA
GGGGGTATCCCCTCCCCCCTTTTCTTTTGGGTCCCCTCGGGGTTGGGAGGTGGGTCTGAAACGATAATGG
TGAATATCCCTGCCTAACTCTATTCACTATAGAAAGTACAGCAAAAACTATTCTTAAACCTACCAAGCCT
CCTACTATCATTATGAATAATTTTATATACCACAGCCAATTTGTTATGTTAAACCAATTCCACAAACTTG
CCCATTTATCTAATTCCAATAATTCTTGTTCATTCTTTTCTTGCTGGTTTTGCGATTCTTCAATTAAGGA
GTGTATTAAGCTTGTGTAATTGTTAATTTCTCTGTCCCACTCCATCCAGGTCGTGTGATTCCAAATCTGT
TCCAGAGATTTATTACTCCAACTAGCATTCCAAGGCACAGCAGTGGTGCAAATGAGTTTTCCAGAGCAAC
CCCAAATCCCCAGGAGCTGTTGATCCTTTAGGTATCTTTCCACAGCCAGGATTCTTGCCTGGAGCTGCTT
GATGCCCCAGACTGTGAGTTGCAACAGATGCTGTTGCGCCTCAATAGCCCTCAGCAAATTGTTCTGCTGC
TGCACTATACCAGACAATAATTGTCTGGCCTGTACCGTCAGCGTCATTGACGCTGCGCCCATAGTGCTTC
CTGCTGCTCCCAAGAACCCAAGGAACAAAGCTCCTATTCCCACTGCTCTTTTTTCTCTCTGCACCACTCT
TCTCTTTGCCTTGGTGGGTGCTACTCCTAATGGTTCAATTTTTACTACTTTATATTTATATAATTCACTT
CTCCAATTGTCCCTCATATCTCCTCCTCCAGGTCTGAAGATCAGCGGCCGCTTGCTGTGCGGTGGTCTTA
CTTTTGTTTTGCTCTTCCTCTATCTTGTCTAAAGCTTCCTTGGTGTCTTTTATCTCTATCCTTTGATGCA
CACAATAGAGGGTTGCTACTGTATTATATAATGATCTAAGTTCTTCTGATCCTGTCTGAAGGGATGGTTG
TAGCTGTCCCAGTATTTGTCTACAGCCTTCTGATGTTTCTAACAGGCCAGGATTAACTGCGAATCGTTCT
AGCTCCCTGCTTGCCCATACTATATGTTTTAATTTATATTTTTTCTTTCCCCCTGGCCTTAACCGAATTT
TTTCCCATCGCGATCTAATTCTCCCCCGCTTAATACTGACGCTCTCGCACCCATCTCTCTCCTTCTAGCC
TCCGCTAGTCAAAATTTTTGGCGTACTCACCAGTCGCCGCCCCTCGCCTCTTGCCGTGCGCGCTTCAGCA
AGCCGAGTCCTGCGTCGAGAGAGCTCCTCTGGTTTCCCTTTCGCTTTCAAGTCCCTGTTCGGGCGCCACT
GCTAGAGATTTTCCACACTGACTAAAAGGGTCTGAGGGATCTCTAGTTACCAGAGTCACACAACAGACGG
GCACACACTACTTGAAGCACTCAAGGCAAGCTTTATTGAGGCTTAAGCAGTGGGTTCCCTAGTTAGCCAG
AGAGCTCCCAGGCTCAGATCTGGTCTAACCAGAGAGACCCGTTTATGTATCGAGCTAGGCACTTAAATAC
AATATCTCTGCAATGCGGCAATTCAGTGGTTCGTCCAATCCATGTCAGACCCGTCTGTTGCCTTCCTAAT
AAGGCACGATCGTACCACCTTACTTCCACCAATCGGCATGCACGGTGCTTTTTCTCTCCTTGTAAGGCAT
GTTGCTAACTCATCGTTACCATGTTGCAAGACTACAAGAGTATTGCATAAGACTACATTAAGCTTGCAGC
TCCAGCTTTTGTTCCCTTTAGTGAGGGTTAATTGCGCGCTTGGCGTAATCATGGTCATAGCTGTTTCCTG
TGTGAAATTGTTATCCGCTCACAATTCCACACAACATACGAGCCGGAAGCATAAAGTGTAAAGCCTGGGG
TGCCTAATGAGTGAGCTAACTCACATTAATTGCGTTGCGCTCACTGCCCGCTTTCCAGTCGGGAAACCTG
TCGTGCCAGCTGCATTAATGAATCGGCCAACGCGCGGGGAGAGGCGGTTTGCGTATTGGGCGCTCTTCCG
CTTCCTCGCTCACTGACTCGCTGCGCTCGGTCGTTCGGCTGCGGCGAGCGGTATCAGCTCACTCAAAGGC
GGTAATACGGTTATCCACAGAATCAGGGGATAACGCAGGAAAGAACATGTGAGCAAAAGGCCAGCAAAAG
GCCAGGAACCGTAAAAAGGCCGCGTTGCTGGCGTTTTTCCATAGGCTCCGCCCCCCTGACGAGCATCACA
AAAATCGACGCTCAAGTCAGAGGTGGCGAAACCCGACAGGACTATAAAGATACCAGGCGTTTCCCCCTGG
AAGCTCCCTCGTGCGCTCTCCTGTTCCGACCCTGCCGCTTACCGGATACCTGTCCGCCTTTCTCCCTTCG
GGAAGCGTGGCGCTTTCTCATAGCTCACGCTGTAGGTATCTCAGTTCGGTGTAGGTCGTTCGCTCCAAGC
TGGGCTGTGTGCACGAACCCCCCGTTCAGCCCGACCGCTGCGCCTTATCCGGTAACTATCGTCTTGAGTC
CAACCCGGTAAGACACGACTTATCGCCACTGGCAGCAGCCACTGGTAACAGGATTAGCAGAGCGAGGTAT
GTAGGCGGTGCTACAGAGTTCTTGAAGTGGTGGCCTAACTACGGCTACACTAGAAGAACAGTATTTGGTA
TCTGCGCTCTGCTGAAGCCAGTTACCTTCGGAAAAAGAGTTGGTAGCTCTTGATCCGGCAAACAAACCAC
CGCTGGTAGCGGTGGTTTTTTTGTTTGCAAGCAGCAGATTACGCGCAGAAAAAAAGGATCTCAAGAAGAT
CCTTTGATCTTTTCTACGGGGTCTGACGCTCAGTGGAACGAAAACTCACGTTAAGGGATTTTGGTCATGA
GATTATCAAAAAGGATCTTCACCTAGATCCTTTTAAATTAAAAATGAAGTTTTAAATCAATCTAAAGTAT
ATATGAGTAAACTTGGTCTGACAGTTACCAATGCTTAATCAGTGAGGCACCTATCTCAGCGATCTGTCTA
TTTCGTTCATCCATAGTTGCCTGACTCCCCGTCGTGTAGATAACTACGATACGGGAGGGCTTACCATCTG
GCCCCAGTGCTGCAATGATACCGCGAGACCCACGCTCACCGGCTCCAGATTTATCAGCAATAAACCAGCC
AGCCGGAAGGGCCGAGCGCAGAAGTGGTCCTGCAACTTTATCCGCCTCCATCCAGTCTATTAATTGTTGC
CGGGAAGCTAGAGTAAGTAGTTCGCCAGTTAATAGTTTGCGCAACGTTGTTGCCATTGCTACAGGCATCG
TGGTGTCACGCTCGTCGTTTGGTATGGCTTCATTCAGCTCCGGTTCCCAACGATCAAGGCGAGTTACATG
ATCCCCCATGTTGTGCAAAAAAGCGGTTAGCTCCTTCGGTCCTCCGATCGTTGTCAGAAGTAAGTTGGCC
GCAGTGTTATCACTCATGGTTATGGCAGCACTGCATAATTCTCTTACTGTCATGCCATCCGTAAGATGCT
TTTCTGTGACTGGTGAGTACTCAACCAAGTCATTCTGAGAATAGTGTATGCGGCGACCGAGTTGCTCTTG
CCCGGCGTCAATACGGGATAATACCGCGCCACATAGCAGAACTTTAAAAGTGCTCATCATTGGAAAACGT
TCTTCGGGGCGAAAACTCTCAAGGATCTTACCGCTGTTGAGATCCAGTTCGATGTAACCCACTCGTGCAC
CCAACTGATCTTCAGCATCTTTTACTTTCACCAGCGTTTCTGGGTGAGCAAAAACAGGAAGGCAAAATGC
CGCAAAAAAGGGAATAAGGGCGACACGGAAATGTTGAATACTCATACTCTTCCTTTTTCAATATTATTGA
AGCATTTATCAGGGTTATTGTCTCATGAGCGGATACATATTTGAATGTATTTAGAAAAATAAACAAATAG
GGGTTCCGCGCACATTTCCCCGAAAAGTGCCACCTAAATTGTAAGCGTTAATATTTTGTTAAAATTCGCG
TTAAATTTTTGTTAAATCAGCTCATTTTTTAACCAATAGGCCGAAATCGGCAAAATCCCTTATAAATCAA
AAGAATAGACCGAGATAGGGT
[37 nt withheld, positions 7092-7128]
AAAGAACGTGGACTCCAACGTCAAAGG
[49 nt withheld, positions 7156-7204]
T
[91 nt withheld, positions 7206-7296]
G
[124 nt withheld, positions 7298-7421]
CCCATTCGCCATTCAGGCTGCGCAACTGTTGGGAAGGGCGATCGGTGCGGGCCTCTTCGCTATTACGCCA
GCTGGCGAAAGGGGGATGTGCTGCAAGGCGATTAAGTTGGGTAACGCCAGGGTTTTCCCAGTCACGACGT
TGTAAAACGACGGCCAGTGAGCGCGCGTAATACGACTCACTATAGGGCGAATTGGGTACGTCCCTAGGCC
TCCAAAAAAGCCTCCTCACTACTTCTGGAATAGCTCAGAGGCCGAGGCGGCCTCGGCCTCTGCATAAATA
AAAAAAATTAGTCAGCCATGGGGCGGAGAATGGGCGGRACTGGGCGGAGTTAGGGGCGGGATAGCTAGAG
CCAGACATGATAAGATACATTGATGAGTTTGGACAAACCACAACTAGAATGCAGTGAAAAAAATGCTTTA
TTTGTGAAATTTGTGATGCTATTGCTTTATTTGTAACCATTATAAGCTGCAATAAACAAGTTCCTCTCAC
TCTCTGATATTCATTTCTTTGCAAGTTATAAATACTGAATAATAAGATGACATGAACTACTACTGCTAGA
GATTTTCCACACTGACTAAAAGGGTCTGAGGGATCTCTAGTTACCAGAGTCACACAACAGACGGGCACAC
ACTACTTGAAGCACTCAAGGCAAGCTTTATTGAGGCTTAAGCAGTGGGTTCCCTAGTTAGCCAGAGAGCT
CCCAGGCTCAGATCTGGTCTAACCAGAGAGACCCAGTACAAGCAAAAAGCAGATCTTGTCTTCGTTGGGA
GTGAGCTAGCCCTTCCAGTCCCCCCTTTTCTTTTAAAAAGTGGCTAAGATCTACAGCTGCCTTGTAAGTC
ATTGGTCTTAAAGGTACCGGGCCCTCGAGATGCATGGGGTCGTGCGCTCCTTTCGGTCGGGCGCTGCGGG
TCGTGGGGCGGGCGTCAGGCACCGGGCTTGCGGGTCATGCACCAGGTGCGCGGTCCTTCGGGCACCTCGA
CGTCGGCGGTGACGGTGAAGCCGAGCCGCTCGTAGAAGGGGAGGTTGCGGGGCGCGGAGGTCTCCAGGAA
GGCGGGCACCCCGGCGCGCTCGGCCGCCTCCACTCCGGGGAGCACGACGGCGCTGCCCAGACCCTTGCCC
TGGTGGTCGGGCGAGACGCCGACGGTGGCCAGGAACCACGCGGGCTCCTTGGGCCGGTGCGGCGCCAGGA
GGCCTTCCATCTGTTGCTGCGCGGCCAGCCGGGAACCGCTCAACTCGGCCATGCGCGGGCCGATCTCGGC
GAACACCGCCCCCGCTTCGACGCTCTCCGGCGTGGTCCAGACCGCCACCGCGGCGCCGTCGTCCGCGACC
CACACCTTGCCGATGTCGAGCCCGACGCGCGTGAGGAAGAGTTCTTGCAGCTCGGTGACCCGCTCGATGT
GGCGGTCCGGATCGACGGTGTGGCGCGTGGCGGGGTAGTCGGCGAACGCGGCGGCGAGGGTGCGTACGGC
CCTGGGGACGTCGTCGCGGGTGGCGAGGCGCACCGTGGGCTTGTACTCGGTCATGGTAAGCTTGGGCTGC
AGGTCGAAAGGCCCGGAGATGAGGAAGAGGAGAACAGCGCGGCAGACGTGCGCTTTTGAAGCGTGCAGAA
TGCCGGGCCTCCGGAGGACCTTCGGGCGCCCGCCCCGCCCCTGAGCCCGCCCCTGAGCCCGCCCCCGGAC
CCACCCCTTCCCAGCCTCTGAGCCCAGAAAGCGAAGGAGCAAAGCTGCTATTGGCCGCTGCCCCAAAGGC
CTACCCGCTTCCATTGCTCAGCGGTGCTGTCCATCTGCACGAGACTAGTGAGACGTGCTACTTCCATTTG
TCACGTCCTGCACGACGCGAGCTGCGGGGCGGGGGGGAACTTCCTGACTAGGGGAGGAGTAGAAGGTGGC
GCGAAGGGGCCACCAAAGAACGGAGCCGGTTGGCGCCTACCGGTGGATGTGGAATGTGTGCGAGGCCAGA
GGCCACTTGTGTAGCGCCAAGTGCCCAGCGGGGCTGCTAAAGCGCATGCTCCAGACTGCCTTGGGAAAAG
CGCCTCCCCTACCCGGTAGAATTGAAATGAGTCTTCGGAC
Features (pLannotate 1.2.2; 27 found; start..end, strand, type, name):
    744..2396    +  CDS            luciferase: firefly luciferase synthetic luc2 version of the luciferase gene
   2753..2977    +  polyA_signal   bGH poly(A) signal: bovine growth hormone polyadenylation signal
   2981..3002    +  promoter       SV40 promoter (fragment): SV40 enhancer and early promoter
   3039..3065    -  CDS            Rev (fragment): human immunodeficiency virus 1 (HIV-1) Rev protein; rev; enhances nuclear export of unspliced and incompletely spliced viral mRNAs
   3442..3675    -  misc_feature   RRE: The Rev response element (RRE) of HIV-1 allows for Rev-dependent mRNA export from the nucleus to the cytoplasm.
   3821..4184    -  CDS            HIV-1 gag (fragment): gag protein from human immunodeficiency virus 1; gag
   4168..4293    -  misc_feature   HIV-1 Ψ: packaging signal of human immunodeficiency virus type 1
   4340..4520    -  LTR            5' LTR (truncated): truncated 5' long terminal repeat (LTR) from HIV-1
   4521..4747    -  promoter       RSV promoter: Rous sarcoma virus enhancer/promoter
   4775..4793    -  promoter       T3 promoter: promoter for bacteriophage T3 RNA polymerase
   4838..4854    -  protein_bind   lac operator: The lac repressor binds to the lac operator to inhibit transcription in E. coli. This inhibition can be relieved by adding lactose or isopropyl-β-D-thiogalactopyranoside (IPTG). lac repressor encoded by lacI
   4862..4892    -  promoter       lac promoter: promoter for the E. coli lac operon
   4907..4928    -  protein_bind   CAP binding site: CAP binding activates transcription in the presence of cAMP. E. coli catabolite activator protein
   4941..5033    -  CDS            lacI (fragment): lac repressor; lacI; The lac repressor binds to the lac operator to inhibit transcription in E. coli. This inhibition can be relieved by adding lactose or isopropyl-β-D-thiogalactopyranoside (IPTG).
   5216..5804    -  rep_origin     ori: high-copy-number ColE1/pMB1/pBR322/pUC origin of replication
   5975..6835    -  CDS            AmpR: β-lactamase; bla; confers resistance to ampicillin, carbenicillin, and related antibiotics
   6836..6940    -  promoter       AmpR promoter: bla
   6993..7421    -  rep_origin     f1 ori (sequence partly withheld): f1 bacteriophage origin of replication; arrow indicates direction of (+) strand synthesis
   7426..7581    -  CDS            lacZα (fragment): LacZα fragment of β-galactosidase; lacZ fragment
   7589..7607    +  promoter       T7 promoter: promoter for bacteriophage T7 RNA polymerase
   7628..7763    -  rep_origin     SV40 ori: SV40 origin of replication
   7782..7903    -  polyA_signal   SV40 poly(A) signal: SV40 polyadenylation signal
   7975..8155    -  LTR            5' LTR (truncated): truncated 5' long terminal repeat (LTR) from HIV-1
   8141..8278    -  CDS            nef (fragment): NEF_HV1LA - Experimental evidence at protein level: Swiss-Prot protein existence level 1. Extracellular Nef protein targets CD4(+) T-lymphocytes for apoptosis by interacting with CXCR4 surface receptors. From Human immunodeficiency virus type 1 group M subtype B (isolate Lai) (HIV-1).
   8346..8945    -  CDS            PuroR: puromycin N-acetyltransferase; pac from Streptomyces alboniger; confers resistance to puromycin
   8966..9465    -  promoter       PGK promoter: mouse phosphoglycerate kinase 1 promoter
   9477..737     +  promoter       HSV TK promoter (across the origin): herpes simplex virus thymidine kinase promoter
