[The description below was written by a language model from this plasmid's Addgene catalogue record and pLannotate feature annotations shown in this document.]
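Description:
pLenti-TK-Firefly-cjBCCIP is a third-generation-style, self-inactivating HIV-1 lentiviral vector built on the pLenti-TK-Firefly-Control backbone for stable expression of a firefly luciferase 3'UTR reporter in mammalian cells. It is about 9.5 kb and is propagated in E. coli as a high-copy plasmid through a ColE1/pUC-type origin with ampicillin resistance. An f1 origin and remnants of a lac/lacZα cloning region flanked by T3 and T7 promoters are also present. The viral genome is transcribed from a chimeric RSV promoter fused to a truncated 5' LTR, followed by the Ψ packaging signal with a gag fragment, the Rev response element, and a ΔU3 3' LTR that inactivates LTR-driven transcription after integration. An SV40 poly(A) signal and SV40 origin lie downstream of the 3' LTR.

Two divergent cassettes sit between the LTRs. The mouse PGK promoter drives puromycin N-acetyltransferase in the same orientation as the viral genome, for selection of transduced cells. The HSV thymidine kinase promoter, a comparatively weak constitutive promoter, drives the synthetic luc2 luciferase in the antisense orientation and terminates at a bGH poly(A) signal. This reverse arrangement keeps that poly(A) signal from truncating the genomic RNA during packaging. The unannotated gap between the luciferase stop codon and the bGH signal corresponds to the 312 bp BCCIP 3'UTR from the common marmoset (Callithrix jacchus), cloned between PmeI and XbaI sites. The associated publication title concerns recruitment of miRNAs to target mRNAs by a viral adaptor, which suggests the construct reports post-transcriptional regulation acting through this UTR. The catalogue lists a click-beetle species for the luciferase, whereas the annotation identifies luc2. The depositor and sequenced records differ slightly in length (9,507 versus 9,491 nt) but show the same architecture.
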