Addgene plasmid #122278: pLenti-TK-Firefly-cjBCCIP
Purpose: Lentiviral vector for stable expression of Firefly luciferase.
Depositing lab: Demián Cazalla. Depositing organization: University of Utah. Publication: Viral miRNA adaptor differentially recruits miRNAs to target mRNAs through alternative base-pairing. Gorbea C, Mosbruger T, Nix DA, Cazalla D. Elife. 2019 Sep 20;8. pii: 50530. doi: 10.7554/eLife.50530. PubMed 31538617.
Backbone
  Vector backbone: pLenti-TK-Firefly-Control
  Backbone size w/o insert (bp): 9199
  Total vector size (bp): 9507
  Vector type: Mammalian Expression, Lentiviral, Luciferase
  Selectable markers: Puromycin
Growth in bacteria
  Bacterial resistance: Ampicillin, 100 μg/mL
  Growth temperature: 37°C
  Growth strain: NEB Stable
  Copy number: High Copy
Gene/Insert 1
  Gene/Insert name: Firefly luciferase
  Species: Synthetic; Pyrophorus plagiophthalamus
  Insert size (bp): 1653
  GenBank ID: ACJ37466.1
Gene/Insert 2
  Gene/Insert name: cjBCCIP 3'UTR
  Species: Callithrix jacchus
  Insert size (bp): 312
  GenBank ID: XM_002756702
  Cloning method: Restriction Enzyme; 5′ cloning site PmeI (not destroyed); 3′ cloning site XbaI (not destroyed)
  Sequencing primers: 5′ CCTGACAGAAACAACCAGCGC; 3′ gGGGACCCaaaagaaaaggggggaGGGGATACCCCCTAGAGCCC
Terms and licenses: Academic/Nonprofit Terms; Industry Terms: Not Available to Industry
How to cite: pLenti-TK-Firefly-cjBCCIP was a gift from Demián Cazalla (Addgene plasmid # 122278 ; http://n2t.net/addgene:122278 ; RRID:Addgene_122278)
